>Addgene plasmid #48325 | pET His6 MBP TEV co-transformation cloning vector (13S-C) | depositor full sequence | sequence record 69807 | Full Sequence
GCTCACTGCCCGCTTTCCAGTCGGGAAACCTGTCGTGCCAGCTGCATTAATGAATCGGCCAACGCGCGGG
GAGAGGCGGTTTGCGTATTGGGCGCCAGGGTGGTTTTTCTTTTCACCAGTGAGACGGGCAACAGCTGATT
GCCCTTCACCGCCTGGCCCTGAGAGAGTTGCAGCAAGCGGTCCACGCTGGTTTGCCCCAGCAGGCGAAAA
TCCTGTTTGATGGTGGTTAACGGCGGGATATAACATGAGCTGTCTTCGGTATCGTCGTATCCCACTACCG
AGATGTCCGCACCAACGCGCAGCCCGGACTCGGTAATGGCGCGCATTGCGCCCAGCGCCATCTGATCGTT
GGCAACCAGCATCGCAGTGGGAACGATGCCCTCATTCAGCATTTGCATGGTTTGTTGAAAACCGGACATG
GCACTCCAGTCGCCTTCCCGTTCCGCTATCGGCTGAATTTGATTGCGAGTGAGATATTTATGCCAGCCAG
CCAGACGCAGACGCGCCGAGACAGAACTTAATGGGCCCGCTAACAGCGCGATTTGCTGGTGACCCAATGC
GACCAGATGCTCCACGCCCAGTCGCGTACCGTCTTCATGGGAGAAAATAATACTGTTGATGGGTGTCTGG
TCAGAGACATCAAGAAATAACGCCGGAACATTAGTGCAGGCAGCTTCCACAGCAATGGCATCCTGGTCAT
CCAGCGGATAGTTAATGATCAGCCCACTGACGCGTTGCGCGAGAAGATTGTGCACCGCCGCTTTACAGGC
TTCGACGCCGCTTCGTTCTACCATCGACACCACCACGCTGGCACCCAGTTGATCGGCGCGAGATTTAATC
GCCGCGACAATTTGCGACGGCGCGTGCAGGGCCAGACTGGAGGTGGCAACGCCAATCAGCAACGACTGTT
TGCCCGCCAGTTGTTGTGCCACGCGGTTGGGAATGTAATTCAGCTCCGCCATCGCCGCTTCCACTTTTTC
CCGCGTTTTCGCAGAAACGTGGCTGGCCTGGTTCACCACGCGGGAAACGGTCTGATAAGAGACACCGGCA
TACTCTGCGACATCGTATAACGTTACTGGTTTCACATTCACCACCCTGAATTGACTCTCTTCCGGGCGCT
ATCATGCCATACCGCGAAAGGTTTTGCGCCATTCGATGGTGTCCGGGATCTCGACGCTCTCCCTTATGCG
ACTCCTGCATTAGGAAATTAATACGACTCACTATAGGGAGAGAATTGTGAGCGGATAACAATTCCCCTGT
AGATTAATTAAGCGGCCGCCCTGCAGGACTCGAGTTCTAGAAATAATTTTGTTTAACTTTAATAAGGAGA
TATACATATGAAATCTTCTCACCATCACCATCACCATGGTTCTTCTATGAAAATCGAAGAAGGTAAACTG
GTAATCTGGATTAACGGCGATAAAGGCTATAACGGTCTCGCTGAAGTCGGTAAGAAATTCGAGAAAGATA
CCGGAATTAAAGTCACCGTTGAGCATCCGGATAAACTGGAAGAGAAATTCCCACAGGTTGCGGCAACTGG
CGATGGCCCTGACATTATCTTCTGGGCACACGACCGCTTTGGTGGCTACGCTCAATCTGGCCTGTTGGCT
GAAATCACCCCGGACAAAGCGTTCCAGGACAAGCTGTATCCGTTTACCTGGGATGCCGTACGTTACAACG
GCAAGCTGATTGCTTACCCGATCGCTGTTGAAGCGTTATCGCTGATTTATAACAAAGATCTGCTGCCGAA
CCCGCCAAAAACCTGGGAAGAGATCCCGGCGCTGGATAAAGAACTGAAAGCGAAAGGTAAGAGCGCGCTG
ATGTTCAACCTGCAAGAACCGTACTTCACCTGGCCGCTGATTGCTGCTGACGGGGGTTATGCGTTCAAGT
ATGAAAACGGCAAGTACGACATTAAAGACGTGGGCGTGGATAACGCTGGCGCGAAAGCGGGTCTGACCTT
CCTGGTTGACCTGATTAAAAACAAACACATGAATGCAGACACCGATTACTCCATCGCAGAAGCTGCCTTT
AATAAAGGCGAAACAGCGATGACCATCAACGGCCCGTGGGCATGGTCCAACATCGACACCAGCAAAGTGA
ATTATGGTGTAACGGTACTGCCGACCTTCAAGGGTCAACCATCCAAACCGTTCGTTGGCGTGCTGAGCGC
AGGTATTAACGCCGCCAGTCCGAACAAAGAGCTGGCAAAAGAGTTCCTCGAAAACTATCTGCTGACTGAT
GAAGGTCTGGAAGCGGTTAATAAAGACAAACCGCTGGGTGCCGTAGCGCTGAAGTCTTACGAGGAAGAGT
TGGCGAAAGATCCACGTATTGCCGCCACTATGGAAAACGCCCAGAAAGGTGAAATCATGCCGAACATCCC
GCAGATGTCCGCTTTCTGGTATGCCGTGCGTACTGCGGTGATCAACGCCGCCAGCGGTCGTCAGACTGTC
GATGAAGCCCTGAAAGACGCGCAGACTAATTCGAGCTCGAACAACAACAACAATAACAATAACAACAACC
TCGGGATCGAGGAAAACCTGTACTTCCAATCCAATATTGGAAGTGGATAACGGATCCGCGATCGCGGCGC
GCCACCTGGTGGCCGGCCGGTACCACGCGTGCGCGCTGATCCGGCTGCTAACAAAGCCCGAAAGGAAGCT
GAGTTGGCTGCTGCCACCGCTGAGCAATAACTAGCATAACCCCTTGGGGCCTCTAAACGGGTCTTGAGGG
GTTTTTTGCTGAAACCTCAGGCATTTGAGAAGCACACGGTCACACTGCTTCCGGTAGTCAATAAACCGGT
AAACCAGCAATAGACATAAGCGGCTATTTAACGACCCTGCCCTGAACCGACGACCGGGTCATCGTGGCCG
GATCTTGCGGCCCCTCGGCTTGAACGAATTGTTAGACATTATTTGCCGACTACCTTGGTGATCTCGCCTT
TCACGTAATGGACAAATTCTTCCAACTGATCTGCGCGCGAGGCCAAGCGATCTTCTTCTTGTCCAAGATA
AGCCTGTCTAGCTTCAAGTATGACGGGCTGATACTGGGCCGGCAGGCGCTCCATTGCCCAGTCGGCAGCG
ACATCCTTCGGCGCGATTTTGCCGGTTACTGCGCTGTACCAAATGCGGGACAACGTAAGCACTACATTTC
GCTCATCGCCAGCCCAGTCGGGCGGCGAGTTCCATAGCGTTAAGGTTTCATTTAGCGCCTCAAATAGATC
CTGTTCAGGAACCGGATCAAAGAGTTCCTCCGCCGCTGGACCTACCAAGGCAACGCTATGTTCTCTTGCT
TTTGTCAGCAAGATAGCCAGATCAATGTCGATCGTGGCTGGCTCGAAGATACCTGCAAGAATGTCATTGC
GCTGCCATTCTCCAAATTGCAGTTCGCGCTTAGCTGGATAACGCCACGGAATGATGTCGTCGTGCACAAC
AATGGTGACTTCTACAGCGCGGAGAATCTCGCTCTCTCCAGGGGAAGCCGAAGTTTCCAAAAGGTCGTTG
ATCAAAGCTCGCCGCGTTGTTTCATCAAGCCTTACGGTCACCGTAACCAGCAAATCAATATCACTGTGCG
GCTTCAGGCCGCCATCCACTGCGGAGCCGTACAAATGTACGGCCAGCAACGTCGGTTCGAGATGGCGCTC
GATGACGCCAACTACCTCTGATAGTTGAGTCGATACTTCGGCGATCACCGCTTCCCTCATACTCTTCCTT
TTTCATTATTATTGAAGCATTTATCAGGGTTATTGTCTCATGAGCGGATACATATTTGAATGTATTTAGA
AAAATAAACAAATAGCTAGCTCACTCGGTCGCTACGCTCCGGGCGTGAGACTGCGGCGGGCGCTGCGGAC
ACATACAAAGTTACCCACAGATTCCGTGGATAAGCAGGGGACTAACATGTGAGGCAAAACAGCAGGGCCG
CGCCGGTGGCGTTTTTCCATAGGCTCCGCCCTCCTGCCAGAGTTCACATAAACAGACGCTTTTCCGGTGC
ATCTGTGGGAGCCGTGAGGCTCAACCATGAATCTGACAGTACGGGCGAAACCCGACAGGACTTAAAGATC
CCCACCGTTTCCGGCGGGTCGCTCCCTCTTGCGCTCTCCTGTTCCGACCCTGCCGTTTACCGGATACCTG
TTCCGCCTTTCTCCCTTACGGGAAGTGTGGCGCTTTCTCATAGCTCACACACTGGTATCTCGGCTCGGTG
TAGGTCGTTCGCTCCAAGCTGGGCTGTAAGCAAGAACTCCCCGTTCAGCCCGACTGCTGCGCCTTATCCG
GTAACTGTTCACTTGAGTCCAACCCGGAAAAGCACGGTAAAACGCCACTGGCAGCAGCCATTGGTAACTG
GGAGTTCGCAGAGGATTTGTTTAGCTAAACACGCGGTTGCTCTTGAAGTGTGCGCCAAAGTCCGGCTACA
CTGGAAGGACAGATTTGGTTGCTGTGCTCTGCGAAAGCCAGTTACCACGGTTAAGCAGTTCCCCAACTGA
CTTAACCTTCGATCAAACCACCTCCCCAGGTGGTTTTTTCGTTTACAGGGCAAAAGATTACGCGCAGAAA
AAAAGGATCTCAAGAAGATCCTTTGATCTTTTCTACTGAACCGCTCTTGATTTCAGTGCAATTTATCTCT
TCAAATGTAGCACCTGAAGTCAGCCCCATACGATATAAGTTGTAATTCTCATGTTAGTCATGCCCCGCGC
CCACCGGAAGGAGCTGACTGGGTTGAAGGCTCTCAAGGGCATCGGTCGAGATCCCGGTGCCTAATGAGTG
AGCTAACTTACATTAATTGCGTTGC
Features (pLannotate 1.2.2; 16 found; start..end, strand, type, name):
      3..1085    -  CDS            lacI: lac repressor; lacI; The lac repressor binds to the lac operator to inhibit transcription in E. coli. This inhibition can be relieved by adding lactose or isopropyl-β-D-thiogalactopyranoside (IPTG).
   1086..1163    -  promoter       lacI promoter: lacI
   1171..1206    -  CDS            TcR (fragment): tetracycline efflux protein; tet; confers resistance to tetracycline
   1209..1227    +  promoter       T7 promoter: promoter for bacteriophage T7 RNA polymerase
   1235..1251    +  protein_bind   lac operator: The lac repressor binds to the lac operator to inhibit transcription in E. coli. This inhibition can be relieved by adding lactose or isopropyl-β-D-thiogalactopyranoside (IPTG). lac repressor encoded by lacI
   1308..1330    +  RBS            RBS: efficient ribosome binding site from bacteriophage T7 gene 10 (Olins and Rangwala, 1989)
   1350..1367    +  CDS            6xHis: 6xHis affinity tag
   1377..2477    +  CDS            MBP: maltose binding protein from E. coli; malE (mutated); This version of the gene does not encode a signal sequence, so MBP will remain in the cytosol.
   2532..2548    +  CDS            TEV site (fragment): tobacco etch virus (TEV) protease recognition and cleavage site
   2634..2683    +  CDS            SET1 (fragment): solubility-enhancement tag derived from T7 phage gene 10B
   2691..2738    +  terminator     T7 terminator: transcription terminator for bacteriophage T7 RNA polymerase
   2912..3700    -  CDS            aadA: S3AD_ECOLX - Experimental evidence at protein level: Swiss-Prot protein existence level 1. Mediates bacterial resistance to the antibiotics streptomycin and spectinomycin. From Escherichia coli.
   3701..3792    -  promoter       AmpR promoter: bla
   3840..4578    -  rep_origin     CloDF13 ori: Plasmids containing the CloDF13 (CDF) origin of replication can be propagated in E. coli cells that contain additional plasmids with compatible origins.
   4675..4739    -  CDS            TcR (fragment): tetracycline efflux protein; tet; confers resistance to tetracycline
   4754..4775    -  protein_bind   CAP binding site: CAP binding activates transcription in the presence of cAMP. E. coli catabolite activator protein
