[The description below was written by a language model from this plasmid's Addgene catalogue record and pLannotate feature annotations shown in this document.]
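Description:
pET His6 MBP TEV co-transformation cloning vector (13S-C) is an empty, 4,785 bp bacterial expression backbone of the pET family, modelled on the Duet co-expression system and designed to receive an insert by ligation-independent cloning (LIC). It replicates from the CloDF13 (CDF) origin, is listed as low copy, and is selected with spectinomycin through an aadA gene driven by the bla (AmpR) promoter. Because the CDF origin is compatible with ColA and ColE1 origins, the plasmid can coexist in one E. coli cell with the kanamycin-resistant 13K vectors and the ampicillin-resistant 2-series transfer vectors of the same collection.

The expression cassette consists of a T7 promoter followed by a lac operator, the T7 gene 10 ribosome binding site, an N-terminal 6xHis tag, a signal-sequence-free maltose binding protein that stays in the cytosol, a TEV protease cleavage site, the cloning site, and a T7 terminator. A plasmid-borne lacI gene with its own promoter supplies repressor, so transcription depends on T7 RNA polymerase and is inducible with IPTG. The vector is linearised with SspI for LIC, and an inserted gene is produced as a His6-MBP fusion whose affinity and solubility tag can be removed with TEV protease. Short annotated fragments of TcR and a SET1 tag, along with a CAP binding site, appear to be backbone remnants rather than functional parts.

The depositor intends the 13-series for co-expressing protein complexes with each gene on its own plasmid at roughly equal levels. They note that 13S vectors express best when co-transformed with a 2-series vector, even an empty one. Genes in the CDF vector express slightly lower than the others, which makes it a sensible place for the His-tagged subunit when pulling down stoichiometric complexes. Polycistronic expression through the 2-series vectors is the stated fallback if co-transformation fails.
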