Addgene plasmid #48325: pET His6 MBP TEV co-transformation cloning vector (13S-C)
Purpose: (Empty Backbone)
Depositing lab: Scott Gradia. Depositing organization: University of California, Berkeley.
Backbone
  Vector backbone: pET
  Backbone size (bp): 4785
  Vector type: Bacterial Expression
  Tag / fusion protein: His6 (N terminal on backbone); MBP (N terminal on backbone)
Growth in bacteria
  Bacterial resistance: Spectinomycin, 50 μg/mL
  Growth temperature: 37°C
  Growth strain: XL1 Blue
  Copy number: Low Copy
Gene/Insert
  Gene/Insert name: None
Terms and licenses: Academic/Nonprofit Terms; Industry Terms: Not Available to Industry
Depositor comments: This plasmid is an empty vector to be used with a LIC cloning protocol. It has a TEV cleavable His6-MBP fusion tag on the N-terminus and a Spec resistance. To clone into this vector, add LIC fusion tags to the 5' end of your PCR primers. Forward - 5'TACTTCCAATCCAATGCA3' Reverse - 5'TTATCCACTTCCAATGTTATTA3' Linearize the plasmid with SspI and gel purify. When digesting the DNA with T4 polymerase for LIC, use dCTP for insert and dGTP for vector. The 13-series vectors were designed to enable rapid cloning for a co-expression system. Vectors are based on Novagen's Duet system. Each gene is expressed on its own vector, which has been optimized so that each gene expresses at approximately equal levels. The 13-series vectors are all compatible with 2-series transfer vectors, so if cotransformation fails, there is a readily available backup in polycistronic expression. 13S CDF origin SpecR13K ColA origin KanR2-series transfer ColE1 origin AmpR13S vectors must be cotransformed with a 2-series vector for optimal expression (that is, the presence of an empty 2A-T vector enhances expression of a gene in 13S). For triple expressions, the proteins all seem to express at approximately equal levels. Genes in the CDF vector consistently express at very slightly lower levels, so if you're trying to pull down stoichiometric complexes, it's probably best to put His6-fusion protein in this vector. More information on this vector can be found through http://qb3.berkeley.edu/qb3/macrolab/
How to cite: pET His6 MBP TEV co-transformation cloning vector (13S-C) was a gift from Scott Gradia (Addgene plasmid # 48325 ; http://n2t.net/addgene:48325 ; RRID:Addgene_48325)
