>Addgene plasmid #48325 | pET His6 MBP TEV co-transformation cloning vector (13S-C) | addgene partial sequence | sequence record 71669 | LacI-R 5'-GGCATACTCTGCGACATCGT-3'
CATTCACCACCCTGAATTGACTCTCTTCCGGGCGCTATCATGCCATACCGCGAAAGGTTTTGCGCCATTC
GATGGTGTCCGGGATCTCGACGCTCTCCCTTATGCGACTCCTGCATTAGGAAATTAATACGACTCACTAT
AGGGAGAGAATTGTGAGCGGATAACAATTCCCCTGTAGATTAATTAAGCGGCCGCCCTGCAGGACTCGAG
TTCTAGAAATAATTTTGTTTAACTTTAATAAGGAGATATACATATGAAATCTTCTCACCATCACCATCAC
CATGGTTCTTCTATGAAAATCGAAGAAGGTAAACTGGTAATCTGGATTAACGGCGATAAAGGCTATAACG
GTCTCGCTGAAGTCGGTAAGAAATTCGAGAAAGATACCGGAATTAAAGTCACCGTTGAGCATCCGGATAA
ACTGGAAGAGAAATTCCCACAGGTTGCGGCAACTGGCGATGGCCCTGACATTATCTTCTGGGCACACGAC
CGCTTTGGTGGCTACGCTCAATCTGGCCTGTTGGCTGAAATCACCCCGGACAAAGCGTTCCAGGACAAGC
TGTATCCGTTTACCTGGGATGCCGTACGTTACAACGGCAAGCTGATTGCTTACCCGATCGCTGTTGAAGC
GTTATCGCTGATTTATAACAAAGATCTGCTGCCGAACCCGCCAAAAACCTGGGAAGAGATCCCGGCGCTG
GATAAAGAACTGAAAGCGAAAGGTAAGAGCGCGCTGATGTTCAACCTGCAAGAACCGTACTTCACCTGGC
CGCTGATTGCTGCTGACGGGGGTTATGCGTTCAAGTATGAAAACGGCAAGTACGACATTAAAGACGTGGG
CGTGGATAACGCTGGCGCGAAAGCGGGTCTGACCTTCCTGGTTGACCTGATTAAAAACAAACACATGAAT
GCAGACACCGATTACTCCATCGCAGAAGCTGCCTTTAATAAAGGCGAAACAGCGATGACCATCAACGGCC
CGTGGGCATGGTCCAACATCGACACCAGCAAAGTGAATTATGGTGTAACGGTACTGCCGACCTTCAAGGG
TCAACCATCCAAACCGTTCGTTGGCGTGCTGAGCGCAGGTATTAACGCC
