>Addgene plasmid #48325 | pET His6 MBP TEV co-transformation cloning vector (13S-C) | addgene partial sequence | sequence record 71670 | MBP-F 5'-GATGAAGCCCTGAAAGACGCGCAG-3'
ACAACAACAATAACAATAACAACAACCTCGGGATCGAGGAAAACCTGTACTTCCAATCCAATATTGGAAG
TGGATAACGGATCCGCGATCGCGGCGCGCCACCTGGTGGCCGGCCGGTACCACGCGTGCGCGCTGATCCG
GCTGCTAACAAAGCCCGAAAGGAAGCTGAGTTGGCTGCTGCCACCGCTGAGCAATAACTAGCATAACCCC
TTGGGGCCTCTAAACGGGTCTTGAGGGGTTTTTTGCTGAAACCTCAGGCATTTGAGAAGCACACGGTCAC
ACTGCTTCCGGTAGTCAATAAACCGGTAAACCAGCAATAGACATAAGCGGCTATTTAACGACCCTGCCCT
GAACCGACGACCGGGTCATCGTGGCCGGATCTTGCGGCCCCTCGGCTTGAACGAATTGTTAGACATTATT
TGCCGACTACCTTGGTGATCTCGCCTTTCACGTAATGGACAAATTCTTCCAACTGATCTGCGCGCGAGGC
CAAGCGATCTTCTTCTTGTCCAAGATAAGCCTGTCTAGCTTCAAGTATGACGGGCTGATACTGGGCCGGC
AGGCGCTCCATTGCCCAGTCGGCAGCGACATCCTTCGGCGCGATTTTGCCGGTTACTGCGCTGTACCAAA
TGCGGGACAACGTAAGCACTACATTTCGCTCATCGCCAGCCCAGTCGGGCGGCGAGTTCCATAGCGTTAA
GGTTTCATTTAGCGCCTCAAATAGATCCTGTTCAGGAACCGGATCAAAGAGTTCCTCCGCCGCTGGACCT
ACCAAGGCAACGCTATGTTCTCTTGCTTTTGTCAGCAAGATAGCCAGATCAATGTCGATCGTGGCTGGCT
CGAAGATACCTGCAAGAATGTCATTGCGCTGCCATTCTCCAAATTGCAGTTCGCGCTTAGCTGGATAACG
CCACGGAATGATGTCGTCGTGCACAACAATGGTGACTTCTACAGCGCGGAGAATCTCGCTCTCTCCAGGG
GAAGCCGAAGTTTCCAAAAGGTCGTTGATCAAAGCTCGCCGCGTTGTTTCATCAAGCCTTACGGTCACCG
TAACCAGCAAATCAATATCACTGTGCGGCTTCAGGCC
